>Addgene plasmid #189732 | pLVX-CMV-Galpha-oA ONE-GO | addgene full sequence | sequence record 372103 | Addgene NGS Result
GTGATGCGGTTTTGGCAGTACATCAATGGGCGTGGATAGCGGTTTGACTCACGGGGATTTCCAAGTCTCC
ACCCCATTGACGTCAATGGGAGTTTGTTTTGGCACCAAAATCAACGGGACTTTCCAAAATGTCGTAACAA
CTCCGCCCCATTGACGCAAATGGGCGGTAGGCGTGTACGGTGGGAGGTCTATATAAGCAGAGCTCGTTTA
GTGAACCGTCAGATCGCCTGGAGACGCCATCCACGCTGTTTTGACCTCCATAGAAGACACCGACTCTACT
AGAGGATCTATTTCCGGTGAATTCCTCGAGACTAGTTCTAGAGCGGCCGCGGATCCATGGGATGTACTCT
GAGCGCAGAGGAGAGAGCCGCCCTCGAGCGGAGCAAGGCGATTGAGAAAAATCTCAAAGAAGATGGCATC
AGCGCCGCCAAAGACGTGAAATTACTCCTGCTGGGGGCTGGAGAATCAGGAAAAAGCACCATTGTGAAGC
AGATGAAGATCATCCATGAAGATGGCTTCTCTGGAGAAGACGTAAAGCAGTACAAGCCTGTCGTCTACAG
CAACACCATCCAGTCTCTGGCAGCCATTGTGCGGGCCATGGATACTCTGGGCGTGGAGTATGGTGACAAG
GAGAGGAAGGCAGACTCCAAGATGGTGTGTGACGTGGTGAGTCGCATGGAGGACACTGAACCAAGATCCG
GTGGGGGCGGGAGCATGGTGAGCAAGGGCGAGGAGCTGTTCACCGGGGTGGTGCCCATCCTGGTCGAGCT
GGACGGCGACGTAAACGGCCACAAGTTCAGCGTGTCCGGCGAGGGCGAGGGCGATGCCACCTACGGCAAG
CTGACCCTGAAGTTCATCTGCACCACCGGCAAGCTGCCCGTGCCCTGGCCCACCCTCGTGACCACCTTCG
GCTACGGCCTGATGTGCTTCGCCCGCTACCCCGACCACATGAAGCAGCACGACTTCTTCAAGTCCGCCAT
GCCCGAAGGCTACGTCCAGGAGCGCACCATCTTCTTCAAGGACGACGGCAACTACAAGACCCGCGCCGAG
GTGAAGTTCGAGGGCGACACCCTGGTGAACCGCATCGAGCTGAAGGGCATCGACTTCAAGGAGGACGGCA
ACATCCTGGGGCACAAGCTGGAGTACAACTACAACAGCCACAACGTCTATATCATGGCCGACAAGCAGAA
GAACGGCATCAAGGTGAACTTCAAGATCCGCCACAACATCGAGGACGGCAGCGTGCAGCTCGCCGACCAC
TACCAGCAGAACACCCCCATCGGCGACGGCCCCGTGCTGCTGCCCGACAACCACTACCTGAGCTACCAGT
CCGCCCTGAGCAAAGACCCCAACGAGAAGCGCGATCACATGGTCCTGCTGGAGTTCGTGACCGCCGCCGG
GATCACTCTCGGCATGGACGAGCTGTACAAGTCCGGAGGTGGAGGATCTTTCTCTGCAGAACTGCTTTCT
GCCATGATGCGACTCTGGGGCGACTCGGGGATCCAGGAGTGCTTCAACCGATCTCGGGAGTATCAGCTCA
ACGACTCTGCCAAATACTACCTGGACAGCTTGGATCGGATTGGAGCTGCAGAATACATGCCCACCGAGCA
GGACATCCTCCGAACCAGGGTCAAAACAACTGGCATCGTAGAAACCCACTTCACCTTCAAGAACCTCCAC
TTCAGGCTGTTTGACGTTGGGGGCCAGCGATCTGAACGTAAGAAGTGGATCCACTGCTTCGAGGATGTCA
CGGCCATCATCTTCTGTGTCGCACTCAGCGGCTATGACCAGGTGCTCCACGAGGACGAAACCACGAACCG
CATGCACGAGTCTCTCATGCTCTTCGACTCCATCTGTAACAACAAGTTTTTCATCGATACCTCCATCATT
CTCTTCCTCAACAAGAAAGACCTCTTTGGCGAGAAGATTAAGAAGTCACCCTTGACCATCTGCTTTCCTG
AATACCCAGGCTCCAACACCTATGAAGACGCAGCTGCCTACATCCAAACACAGTTTGAAAGCAAAAACCG
CTCACCCAACAAAGAAATTTACTGTCACATGACTTGTGCCACAGACACGAATAATATCCAGGTGGTATTC
GACGCCGTCACCGACATCATCATTGCCAACAATCTCCGGGGCTGTGGCTTGTACTGAGCGGCCGCCGCCC
CTCTCCCTCCCCCCCCCCTAACGTTACTGGCCGAAGCCGCTTGGAATAAGGCCGGTGTGCGTTTGTCTAT
ATGTTATTTTCCACCATATTGCCGTCTTTTGGCAATGTGAGGGCCCGGAAACCTGGCCCTGTCTTCTTGA
CGAGCATTCCTAGGGGTCTTTCCCCTCTCGCCAAAGGAATGCAAGGTCTGTTGAATGTCGTGAAGGAAGC
AGTTCCTCTGGAAGCTTCTTGAAGACAAACAACGTCTGTAGCGACCCTTTGCAGGCAGCGGAACCCCCCA
CCTGGCGACAGGTGCCTCTGCGGCCAAAAGCCACGTGTATAAGATACACCTGCAAAGGCGGCACAACCCC
AGTGCCACGTTGTGAGTTGGATAGTTGTGGAAAGAGTCAAATGGCTCTCCTCAAGCGTATTCAACAAGGG
GCTGAAGGATGCCCAGAAGGTACCCCATTGTATGGGATCTGATCTGGGGCCTCGGTGCACATGCTTTACA
TGTGTTTAGTCGAGGTTAAAAAAACGTCTAGGCCCCCCGAACCACGGGGACGTGGTTTTCCTTTGAAAAA
CACGATGATAAGCTTGCCACAACCCGTACCAAAGATGGGGAGTAGCAAGAGCAAGACGTCGAATTCCGGA
ATCAAGCTTGGTGGATCTTCTCGAGGTTACTACCATGGTATTTGGGTGGGTGAAGAAGGTCGACTTTCTC
GAGGTGGCACCGGTGGATCCATGGTCTTCACACTCGAAGATTTCGTTGGGGACTGGCGACAGACAGCCGG
CTACAACCTGGACCAAGTCCTTGAACAGGGAGGTGTGTCCAGTTTGTTTCAGAATCTCGGGGTGTCCGTA
ACTCCGATCCAAAGGATTGTCCTGAGCGGTGAAAATGGGCTGAAGATCGACATCCATGTCATCATCCCGT
ATGAAGGTCTGAGCGGCGACCAAATGGGCCAGATCGAAAAAATTTTTAAGGTGGTGTACCCTGTGGATGA
TCATCACTTTAAGGTGATCCTGCACTATGGCACACTGGTAATCGACGGGGTTACGCCGAACATGATCGAC
TATTTCGGACGGCCGTATGAAGGCATCGCCGTGTTCGACGGCAAAAAGATCACTGTAACAGGGACCCTGT
GGAACGGCAACAAAATTATCGACGAGCGCCTGATCAACCCCGACGGCTCCCTGCTGTTCCGAGTAACCAT
CAACGGAGTGACCGGCTGGCGGCTGTGCGAACGCATTCTGGCGTAAACGCGTCTGGAACAATCAACCTCT
GGATTACAAAATTTGTGAAAGATTGACTGGTATTCTTAACTATGTTGCTCCTTTTACGCTATGTGGATAC
GCTGCTTTAATGCCTTTGTATCATGCTATTGCTTCCCGTATGGCTTTCATTTTCTCCTCCTTGTATAAAT
CCTGGTTGCTGTCTCTTTATGAGGAGTTGTGGCCCGTTGTCAGGCAACGTGGCGTGGTGTGCACTGTGTT
TGCTGACGCAACCCCCACTGGTTGGGGCATTGCCACCACCTGTCAGCTCCTTTCCGGGACTTTCGCTTTC
CCCCTCCCTATTGCCACGGCGGAACTCATCGCCGCCTGCCTTGCCCGCTGCTGGACAGGGGCTCGGCTGT
TGGGCACTGACAATTCCGTGGTGTTGTCGGGGAAGCTGACGTCCTTTCCATGGCTGCTCGCCTGTGTTGC
CACCTGGATTCTGCGCGGGACGTCCTTCTGCTACGTCCCTTCGGCCCTCAATCCAGCGGACCTTCCTTCC
CGCGGCCTGCTGCCGGCTCTGCGGCCTCTTCCGCGTCTTCGCCTTCGCCCTCAGACGAGTCGGATCTCCC
TTTGGGCCGCCTCCCCGCCTGGAATTAATTCTGCAGTCGAGACCTAGAAAAACATGGAGCAATCACAAGT
AGCAATACAGCAGCTACCAATGCTGATTGTGCCTGGCTAGAAGCACAAGAGGAGGAGGAGGTGGGTTTTC
CAGTCACACCTCAGGTACCTTTAAGACCAATGACTTACAAGGCAGCTGTAGATCTTAGCCACTTTTTAAA
AGAAAAGAGGGGACTGGAAGGGCTAATTCACTCCCAACGAAGACAAGATATCCTTGATCTGTGGATCTAC
CACACACAAGGCTACTTCCCTGATTAGCAGAACTACACACCAGGGCCAGGGGTCAGATATCCACTGACCT
TTGGATGGTGCTACAAGCTAGTACCAGTTGAGCCAGATAAGGTAGAAGAGGCCAATAAAGGAGAGAACAC
CAGCTTGTTACACCCTGTGAGCCTGCATGGGATGGATGACCCGGAGAGAGAAGTGTTAGAGTGGAGGTTT
GACAGCCGCCTAGCATTTCATCACGTGGCCCGAGAGCTGCATCCGGAGTACTTCAAGAACTGCTGATATC
GAGCTTGCTACAAGGGACTTTCCGCTGGGGACTTTCCAGGGAGGCGTGGCCTGGGCGGGACTGGGGAGTG
GCGAGCCCTCAGATCCTGCATATAAGCAGCTGCTTTTTGCCTGTACTGGGTCTCTCTGGTTAGACCAGAT
CTGAGCCTGGGAGCTCTCTGGCTAACTAGGGAACCCACTGCTTAAGCCTCAATAAAGCTTGCCTTGAGTG
CTTCAAGTAGTGTGTGCCCGTCTGTTGTGTGACTCTGGTAACTAGAGATCCCTCAGACCCTTTTAGTCAG
TGTGGAAAATCTCTAGCAGTAGTAGTTCATGTCATCTTATTATTCAGTATTTATAACTTGCAAAGAAATG
AATATCAGAGAGTGAGAGGCCTTGACATTGCTAGCGTTTACCGTCGACCTCTAGCTAGAGCTTGGCGTAA
TCATGGTCATAGCTGTTTCCTGTGTGAAATTGTTATCCGCTCACAATTCCACACAACATACGAGCCGGAA
GCATAAAGTGTAAAGCCTGGGGTGCCTAATGAGTGAGCTAACTCACATTAATTGCGTTGCGCTCACTGCC
CGCTTTCCAGTCGGGAAACCTGTCGTGCCAGCTGCATTAATGAATCGGCCAACGCGCGGGGAGAGGCGGT
TTGCGTATTGGGCGCTCTTCCGCTTCCTCGCTCACTGACTCGCTGCGCTCGGTCGTTCGGCTGCGGCGAG
CGGTATCAGCTCACTCAAAGGCGGTAATACGGTTATCCACAGAATCAGGGGATAACGCAGGAAAGAACAT
GTGAGCAAAAGGCCAGCAAAAGGCCAGGAACCGTAAAAAGGCCGCGTTGCTGGCGTTTTTCCATAGGCTC
CGCCCCCCTGACGAGCATCACAAAAATCGACGCTCAAGTCAGAGGTGGCGAAACCCGACAGGACTATAAA
GATACCAGGCGTTTCCCCCTGGAAGCTCCCTCGTGCGCTCTCCTGTTCCGACCCTGCCGCTTACCGGATA
CCTGTCCGCCTTTCTCCCTTCGGGAAGCGTGGCGCTTTCTCATAGCTCACGCTGTAGGTATCTCAGTTCG
GTGTAGGTCGTTCGCTCCAAGCTGGGCTGTGTGCACGAACCCCCCGTTCAGCCCGACCGCTGCGCCTTAT
CCGGTAACTATCGTCTTGAGTCCAACCCGGTAAGACACGACTTATCGCCACTGGCAGCAGCCACTGGTAA
CAGGATTAGCAGAGCGAGGTATGTAGGCGGTGCTACAGAGTTCTTGAAGTGGTGGCCTAACTACGGCTAC
ACTAGAAGAACAGTATTTGGTATCTGCGCTCTGCTGAAGCCAGTTACCTTCGGAAAAAGAGTTGGTAGCT
CTTGATCCGGCAAACAAACCACCGCTGGTAGCGGTGGTTTTTTTGTTTGCAAGCAGCAGATTACGCGCAG
AAAAAAAGGATCTCAAGAAGATCCTTTGATCTTTTCTACGGGGTCTGACGCTCAGTGGAACGAAAACTCA
CGTTAAGGGATTTTGGTCATGAGATTATCAAAAAGGATCTTCACCTAGATCCTTTTAAATTAAAAATGAA
GTTTTAAATCAATCTAAAGTATATATGAGTAAACTTGGTCTGACAGTTACCAATGCTTAATCAGTGAGGC
ACCTATCTCAGCGATCTGTCTATTTCGTTCATCCATAGTTGCCTGACTCCCCGTCGTGTAGATAACTACG
ATACGGGAGGGCTTACCATCTGGCCCCAGTGCTGCAATGATACCGCGAGACCCACGCTCACCGGCTCCAG
ATTTATCAGCAATAAACCAGCCAGCCGGAAGGGCCGAGCGCAGAAGTGGTCCTGCAACTTTATCCGCCTC
CATCCAGTCTATTAATTGTTGCCGGGAAGCTAGAGTAAGTAGTTCGCCAGTTAATAGTTTGCGCAACGTT
GTTGCCATTGCTACAGGCATCGTGGTGTCACGCTCGTCGTTTGGTATGGCTTCATTCAGCTCCGGTTCCC
AACGATCAAGGCGAGTTACATGATCCCCCATGTTGTGCAAAAAAGCGGTTAGCTCCTTCGGTCCTCCGAT
CGTTGTCAGAAGTAAGTTGGCCGCAGTGTTATCACTCATGGTTATGGCAGCACTGCATAATTCTCTTACT
GTCATGCCATCCGTAAGATGCTTTTCTGTGACTGGTGAGTACTCAACCAAGTCATTCTGAGAATAGTGTA
TGCGGCGACCGAGTTGCTCTTGCCCGGCGTCAATACGGGATAATACCGCGCCACATAGCAGAACTTTAAA
AGTGCTCATCATTGGAAAACGTTCTTCGGGGCGAAAACTCTCAAGGATCTTACCGCTGTTGAGATCCAGT
TCGATGTAACCCACTCGTGCACCCAACTGATCTTCAGCATCTTTTACTTTCACCAGCGTTTCTGGGTGAG
CAAAAACAGGAAGGCAAAATGCCGCAAAAAAGGGAATAAGGGCGACACGGAAATGTTGAATACTCATACT
CTTCCTTTTTCAATATTATTGAAGCATTTATCAGGGTTATTGTCTCATGAGCGGATACATATTTGAATGT
ATTTAGAAAAATAAACAAATAGGGGTTCCGCGCACATTTCCCCGAAAAGTGCCACCTGACGTCGACGGAT
CGGGAGATCAACTTGTTTATTGCAGCTTATAATGGTTACAAATAAAGCAATAGCATCACAAATTTCACAA
ATAAAGCATTTTTTTCACTGCATTCTAGTTGTGGTTTGTCCAAACTCATCAATGTATCTTATCATGTCTG
GATCAACTGGATAACTCAAGCTAACCAAAATCATCCCAAACTTCCCACCCCATACCCTATTACCACTGCC
AATTACCTGTGGTTTCATTTACTCTAAACCTGTGATTCCTCTGAATTATTTTCATTTTAAAGAAATTGTA
TTTGTTAAATATGTACTACAAACTTAGTAGTTGGAAGGGCTAATTCACTCCCAAAGAAGACAAGATATCC
TTGATCTGTGGATCTACCACACACAAGGCTACTTCCCTGATTAGCAGAACTACACACCAGGGCCAGGGGT
CAGATATCCACTGACCTTTGGATGGTGCTACAAGCTAGTACCAGTTGAGCCAGATAAGGTAGAAGAGGCC
AATAAAGGAGAGAACACCAGCTTGTTACACCCTGTGAGCCTGCATGGGATGGATGACCCGGAGAGAGAAG
TGTTAGAGTGGAGGTTTGACAGCCGCCTAGCATTTCATCACGTGGCCCGAGAGCTGCATCCGGAGTACTT
CAAGAACTGCTGATATCGAGCTTGCTACAAGGGACTTTCCGCTGGGGACTTTCCAGGGAGGCGTGGCCTG
GGCGGGACTGGGGAGTGGCGAGCCCTCAGATCCTGCATATAAGCAGCTGCTTTTTGCCTGTACTGGGTCT
CTCTGGTTAGACCAGATCTGAGCCTGGGAGCTCTCTGGCTAACTAGGGAACCCACTGCTTAAGCCTCAAT
AAAGCTTGCCTTGAGTGCTTCAAGTAGTGTGTGCCCGTCTGTTGTGTGACTCTGGTAACTAGAGATCCCT
CAGACCCTTTTAGTCAGTGTGGAAAATCTCTAGCAGTGGCGCCCGAACAGGGACTTGAAAGCGAAAGGGA
AACCAGAGGAGCTCTCTCGACGCAGGACTCGGCTTGCTGAAGCGCGCACGGCAAGAGGCGAGGGGCGGCG
ACTGGTGAGTACGCCAAAAATTTTGACTAGCGGAGGCTAGAAGGAGAGAGATGGGTGCGAGAGCGTCAGT
ATTAAGCGGGGGAGAATTAGATCGCGATGGGAAAAAATTCGGTTAAGGCCAGGGGGAAAGAAAAAATATA
AATTAAAACATATAGTATGGGCAAGCAGGGAGCTAGAACGATTCGCAGTTAATCCTGGCCTGTTAGAAAC
ATCAGAAGGCTGTAGACAAATACTGGGACAGCTACAACCATCCCTTCAGACAGGATCAGAAGAACTTAGA
TCATTATATAATACAGTAGCAACCCTCTATTGTGTGCATCAAAGGATAGAGATAAAAGACACCAAGGAAG
CTTTAGACAAGATAGAGGAAGAGCAAAACAAAAGTAAGACCACCGCACAGCAAGCGGCCGGCCGCTGATC
TTCAGACCTGGAGGAGGAGATATGAGGGACAATTGGAGAAGTGAATTATATAAATATAAAGTAGTAAAAA
TTGAACCATTAGGAGTAGCACCCACCAAGGCAAAGAGAAGAGTGGTGCAGAGAGAAAAAAGAGCAGTGGG
AATAGGAGCTTTGTTCCTTGGGTTCTTGGGAGCAGCAGGAAGCACTATGGGCGCAGCGTCAATGACGCTG
ACGGTACAGGCCAGACAATTATTGTCTGGTATAGTGCAGCAGCAGAACAATTTGCTGAGGGCTATTGAGG
CGCAACAGCATCTGTTGCAACTCACAGTCTGGGGCATCAAGCAGCTCCAGGCAAGAATCCTGGCTGTGGA
AAGATACCTAAAGGATCAACAGCTCCTGGGGATTTGGGGTTGCTCTGGAAAACTCATTTGCACCACTGCT
GTGCCTTGGAATGCTAGTTGGAGTAATAAATCTCTGGAACAGATTTGGAATCACACGACCTGGATGGAGT
GGGACAGAGAAATTAACAATTACACAAGCTTAATACACTCCTTAATTGAAGAATCGCAAAACCAGCAAGA
AAAGAATGAACAAGAATTATTGGAATTAGATAAATGGGCAAGTTTGTGGAATTGGTTTAACATAACAAAT
TGGCTGTGGTATATAAAATTATTCATAATGATAGTAGGAGGCTTGGTAGGTTTAAGAATAGTTTTTGCTG
TACTTTCTATAGTGAATAGAGTTAGGCAGGGATATTCACCATTATCGTTTCAGACCCACCTCCCAACCCC
GAGGGGACCCGACAGGCCCGAAGGAATAGAAGAAGAAGGTGGAGAGAGAGACAGAGACAGATCCATTCGA
TTAGTGAACGGATCTCGACGGTATCGCCTTTAAAAGAAAAGGGGGGATTGGGGGGTACAGTGCAGGGGAA
AGAATAGTAGACATAATAGCAACAGACATACAAACTAAAGAATTACAAAAACAAATTACAAAAATTCAAA
ATTTTCGGGTTTATTACAGGGACAGCAGAGATCCAGTTTATCGATAAGCTTGGGAGTTCCGCGTTACATA
ACTTACGGTAAATGGCCCGCCTGGCTGACCGCCCAACGACCCCCGCCCATTGACGTCAATAATGACGTAT
GTTCCCATAGTAACGCCAATAGGGACTTTCCATTGACGTCAATGGGTGGAGTATTTACGGTAAACTGCCC
ACTTGGCAGTACATCAAGTGTATCATATGCCAAGTACGCCCCCTATTGACGTCAATGACGGTAAATGGCC
CGCCTGGCATTATGCCCAGTACATGACCTTATGGGACTTTCCTACTTGGCAGTACATCTACGTATTAGTC
ATCGCTATTACCATG
Features (pLannotate 1.2.2; 27 found; start..end, strand, type, name):
      1..204     +  promoter       CMV promoter: human cytomegalovirus (CMV) immediate early promoter
    311..330     -  misc_feature   MCS (fragment): pBluescript multiple cloning site
    337..684     +  CDS            Galphaq (fragment): GNAQ_DROME - Also known as dgq From Drosophila melanogaster (Fruit fly).
    715..1431    +  CDS            Citrine: Citrine is a basic (constitutively fluorescent) yellow fluorescent protein published in 2001, derived from Aequorea victoria. It has moderate acid sensitivity.
   1441..2151    +  CDS            odr-3 (fragment): GPA17_CAEEL - Experimental evidence at protein level: Swiss-Prot protein existence level 1. Guanine nucleotide-binding proteins (G proteins) are involved as modulators or transducers in various transmembrane signaling systems (PubMed:10192394). This specific G-alpha subunit plays an important role in olfaction and in cilia morphogenesis (PubMed:9459442, PubMed:15342507). Involved in chemotactic responses to attractants diacetyl, pyrazine, 2,4,5-trimethylthiazole, benzaldehyde, isoamyl alcohol, butanone and 2,3-pentanedione (PubMed:12694294). Displays a redundant function with gpa-3 in chemotac
   2279..2741    +  misc_feature   IRES: internal ribosome entry site (IRES) of the encephalomyocarditis virus (EMCV)
   2765..2785    +  CDS            myr: N-myristoylation signal from Src kinase (Pellman et al., 1985; Kaplan et al., 1988)
   2891..3406    +  CDS            Nluc: NanoLuc® luciferase human codon-optimized
   3420..4008    +  misc_feature   WPRE: woodchuck hepatitis virus posttranscriptional regulatory element
   4025..4543    +  CDS            nef (fragment): NEF_HV1BR - Experimental evidence at protein level: Swiss-Prot protein existence level 1. Extracellular Nef protein targets CD4(+) T-lymphocytes for apoptosis by interacting with CXCR4 surface receptors (PubMed:14990729). From Human immunodeficiency virus type 1 group M subtype B (isolate BRU/LAI) (HIV-1).
   4591..4848    +  LTR            5' LTR (truncated): truncated 5' long terminal repeat (LTR) from HIV-1
   5000..5016    -  protein_bind   lac operator: The lac repressor binds to the lac operator to inhibit transcription in E. coli. This inhibition can be relieved by adding lactose or isopropyl-β-D-thiogalactopyranoside (IPTG). lac repressor encoded by lacI
   5024..5054    -  promoter       lac promoter: promoter for the E. coli lac operon
   5069..5090    -  protein_bind   CAP binding site: CAP binding activates transcription in the presence of cAMP. E. coli catabolite activator protein
   5103..5195    -  CDS            lacI (fragment): lac repressor; lacI; The lac repressor binds to the lac operator to inhibit transcription in E. coli. This inhibition can be relieved by adding lactose or isopropyl-β-D-thiogalactopyranoside (IPTG).
   5378..5966    -  rep_origin     ori: high-copy-number ColE1/pMB1/pBR322/pUC origin of replication
   6137..6997    -  CDS            AmpR: β-lactamase; bla; confers resistance to ampicillin, carbenicillin, and related antibiotics
   6998..7102    -  promoter       AmpR promoter: bla
   7150..7284    +  polyA_signal   SV40 poly(A) signal: SV40 polyadenylation signal
   7451..7780    +  CDS            nef (fragment): NEF_HV1BR - Experimental evidence at protein level: Swiss-Prot protein existence level 1. Extracellular Nef protein targets CD4(+) T-lymphocytes for apoptosis by interacting with CXCR4 surface receptors (PubMed:14990729). From Human immunodeficiency virus type 1 group M subtype B (isolate BRU/LAI) (HIV-1).
   7828..8085    +  LTR            5' LTR (truncated): truncated 5' long terminal repeat (LTR) from HIV-1
   8132..8257    +  misc_feature   HIV-1 Ψ: packaging signal of human immunodeficiency virus type 1
   8241..8579    +  CDS            HIV-1 gag (fragment): gag protein from human immunodeficiency virus 1; gag
   8754..8987    +  misc_feature   RRE: The Rev response element (RRE) of HIV-1 allows for Rev-dependent mRNA export from the nucleus to the cytoplasm.
   9364..9464    +  CDS            Rev (fragment): human immunodeficiency virus 1 (HIV-1) Rev protein; rev; enhances nuclear export of unspliced and incompletely spliced viral mRNAs
   9479..9594    +  misc_feature   cPPT/CTS: central polypurine tract and central termination sequence of HIV-1 (lacking the first T)
   9652..9955    +  enhancer       CMV enhancer: human cytomegalovirus immediate early enhancer
