[The description below was written by a language model from this plasmid's Addgene catalogue record and pLannotate feature annotations shown in this document.]
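Description:
pLVX-CMV-Galpha-oA ONE-GO is an HIV-1-based lentiviral transfer plasmid built on the pLVX-IRES-Hygro backbone and designed to deliver a single-vector BRET biosensor of GPCR/G protein activity into mammalian cells. In bacteria it is maintained through a high-copy ColE1/pUC-type origin and selected with ampicillin via the β-lactamase gene. The viral portion carries the LTRs, the Ψ packaging signal with a partial gag sequence, the Rev response element for Rev-dependent export of the genomic RNA, and the cPPT/CTS, with a WPRE placed after the payload to enhance transcript expression. No hygromycin resistance gene appears in the annotated features, so the position downstream of the backbone's IRES seems to be occupied by the second biosensor component rather than a drug marker.

The payload is a bicistronic cassette driven by the CMV enhancer and promoter. The first open reading frame is rat Gαo (isoform A, Gnao1) interrupted by an internal Citrine yellow fluorescent protein. The automated annotation labels the two flanking segments as fragments of fly and worm Gα homologues, which most likely reflects sequence similarity among Gα proteins rather than their true origin. The record notes a silent mutation in the YFP at I250. After an EMCV IRES, the second reading frame begins with a Src-type N-myristoylation signal for membrane anchoring and ends in NanoLuc luciferase. The roughly 100-nucleotide stretch between them is unannotated, and the record does not state what it encodes. Together, the NanoLuc donor and the YFP-tagged Gα acceptor provide the energy-transfer pair, allowing G protein activation downstream of receptors to be read out as a BRET signal from one transduced construct.
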