Addgene plasmid #189732: pLVX-CMV-Galpha-oA ONE-GO
Purpose: GPCR/G protein BRET biosensor
Depositing lab: Mikel Garcia-Marcos. Depositing organization: Boston University Medical Campus. Publication: Direct interrogation of context-dependent GPCR activity with a universal biosensor platform. Janicot R, Maziarz M, Park JC, Zhao J, Luebbers A, Green E, Philibert CE, Zhang H, Layne MD, Wu JC, Garcia-Marcos M. Cell. 2024 Feb 16:S0092-8674(24)00065-5. doi: 10.1016/j.cell.2024.01.028. PubMed 38412860.
Backbone
  Vector backbone: pLVX-IRES-Hygro
  Vector type: Lentiviral
Growth in bacteria
  Bacterial resistance: Ampicillin, 100 μg/mL
  Growth temperature: 37°C
  Growth strain: NEB Stable
  Copy number: High Copy
Gene/Insert 1
  Gene/Insert name: Galpha-oA ONE-GO
  Species: R. norvegicus (rat)
  Mutation: I250 (silent mutation in YFP)
  Cloning method: Gibson Cloning
Gene/Insert 2
  Gene/Insert name: GNAO
  Species: R. norvegicus (rat)
  Entrez Gene: Gnao1 (a.k.a. Gnao, Hg1g, RATBPGTPC)
Terms and licenses: Academic/Nonprofit Terms; Industry Terms: Not Available to Industry
How to cite: pLVX-CMV-Galpha-oA ONE-GO was a gift from Mikel Garcia-Marcos (Addgene plasmid # 189732 ; http://n2t.net/addgene:189732 ; RRID:Addgene_189732)
