>Addgene plasmid #189732 | pLVX-CMV-Galpha-oA ONE-GO | depositor partial sequence | sequence record 394357 | CMV promoter; MCS; Ga-YFP; IRES; Nanoluc detector module; WPRE
TCGGGTTTATTACAGGGACAGCAGAGATCCAGTTTATCGATAAGCTTGGGAGTTCCGCGTTACATAACTT
ACGGTAAATGGCCCGCCTGGCTGACCGCCCAACGACCCCCGCCCATTGACGTCAATAATGACGTATGTTC
CCATAGTAACGCCAATAGGGACTTTCCATTGACGTCAATGGGTGGAGTATTTACGGTAAACTGCCCACTT
GGCAGTACATCAAGTGTATCATATGCCAAGTACGCCCCCTATTGACGTCAATGACGGTAAATGGCCCGCC
TGGCATTATGCCCAGTACATGACCTTATGGGACTTTCCTACTTGGCAGTACATCTACGTATTAGTCATCG
CTATTACCATGGTGATGCGGTTTTGGCAGTACATCAATGGGCGTGGATAGCGGTTTGACTCACGGGGATT
TCCAAGTCTCCACCCCATTGACGTCAATGGGAGTTTGTTTTGGCACCAAAATCAACGGGACTTTCCAAAA
TGTCGTAACAACTCCGCCCCATTGACGCAAATGGGCGGTAGGCGTGTACGGTGGGAGGTCTATATAAGCA
GAGCTCGTTTAGTGAACCGTCAGATCGCCTGGAGACGCCATCCACGCTGTTTTGACCTCCATAGAAGACA
CCGACTCTACTAGAGGATCTATTTCCGGTGAATTCCTCGAGACTAGTTCTAGAGCGGCCGCGGATCCATG
GGATGTACTCTGAGCGCAGAGGAGAGAGCCGCCCTCGAGCGGAGCAAGGCGATTGAGAAAAATCTCAAAG
AAGATGGCATCAGCGCCGCCAAAGACGTGAAATTACTCCTGCTGGGGGCTGGAGAATCAGGAAAAAGCAC
CATTGTGAAGCAGATGAAGATCATCCATGAAGATGGCTTCTCTGGAGAAGACGTAAAGCAGTACAAGCCT
GTCGTCTACAGCAACACCATCCAGTCTCTGGCAGCCATTGTGCGGGCCATGGATACTCTGGGCGTGGAGT
ATGGTGACAAGGAGAGGAAGGCAGACTCCAAGATGGTGTGTGACGTGGTGAGTCGCATGGAGGACACTGA
ACCAAGATCCGGTGGGGGCGGGAGCATGGTGAGCAAGGGCGAGGAGCTGTTCACCGGGGTGGTGCCCATC
CTGGTCGAGCTGGACGGCGACGTAAACGGCCACAAGTTCAGCGTGTCCGGCGAGGGCGAGGGCGATGCCA
CCTACGGCAAGCTGACCCTGAAGTTCATCTGCACCACCGGCAAGCTGCCCGTGCCCTGGCCCACCCTCGT
GACCACCTTCGGCTACGGCCTGATGTGCTTCGCCCGCTACCCCGACCACATGAAGCAGCACGACTTCTTC
AAGTCCGCCATGCCCGAAGGCTACGTCCAGGAGCGCACCATCTTCTTCAAGGACGACGGCAACTACAAGA
CCCGCGCCGAGGTGAAGTTCGAGGGCGACACCCTGGTGAACCGCATTGAGCTGAAGGGCATCGACTTCAA
GGAGGACGGCAACATCCTGGGGCACAAGCTGGAGTACAACTACAACAGCCACAACGTCTATATCATGGCC
GACAAGCAGAAGAACGGCATCAAGGTGAACTTCAAGATCCGCCACAACATCGAGGACGGCAGCGTGCAGC
TCGCCGACCACTACCAGCAGAACACCCCCATCGGCGACGGCCCCGTGCTGCTGCCCGACAACCACTACCT
GAGCTACCAGTCCGCCCTGAGCAAAGACCCCAACGAGAAGCGCGATCACATGGTCCTGCTGGAGTTCGTG
ACCGCCGCCGGGATCACTCTCGGCATGGACGAGCTGTACAAGTCCGGAGGTGGAGGATCTTTCTCTGCAG
AACTGCTTTCTGCCATGATGCGACTCTGGGGCGACTCGGGGATCCAGGAGTGCTTCAACCGATCTCGGGA
GTATCAGCTCAACGACTCTGCCAAATACTACCTGGACAGCTTGGATCGGATTGGAGCTGCAGAATACATG
CCCACCGAGCAGGACATCCTCCGAACCAGGGTCAAAACAACTGGCATCGTAGAAACCCACTTCACCTTCA
AGAACCTCCACTTCAGGCTGTTTGACGTTGGGGGCCAGCGATCTGAACGTAAGAAGTGGATCCACTGCTT
CGAGGATGTCACGGCCATCATCTTCTGTGTCGCACTCAGCGGCTATGACCAGGTGCTCCACGAGGACGAA
ACCACGAACCGCATGCACGAGTCTCTCATGCTCTTCGACTCCATCTGTAACAACAAGTTTTTCATCGATA
CCTCCATCATTCTCTTCCTCAACAAGAAAGACCTCTTTGGCGAGAAGATTAAGAAGTCACCCTTGACCAT
CTGCTTTCCTGAATACCCAGGCTCCAACACCTATGAAGACGCAGCTGCCTACATCCAAACACAGTTTGAA
AGCAAAAACCGCTCACCCAACAAAGAAATTTACTGTCACATGACTTGTGCCACAGACACGAATAATATCC
AGGTGGTATTCGACGCCGTCACCGACATCATCATTGCCAACAATCTCCGGGGCTGTGGCTTGTACTGAGC
GGCCGCCGCCCCTCTCCCTCCCCCCCCCCTAACGTTACTGGCCGAAGCCGCTTGGAATAAGGCCGGTGTG
CGTTTGTCTATATGTTATTTTCCACCATATTGCCGTCTTTTGGCAATGTGAGGGCCCGGAAACCTGGCCC
TGTCTTCTTGACGAGCATTCCTAGGGGTCTTTCCCCTCTCGCCAAAGGAATGCAAGGTCTGTTGAATGTC
GTGAAGGAAGCAGTTCCTCTGGAAGCTTCTTGAAGACAAACAACGTCTGTAGCGACCCTTTGCAGGCAGC
GGAACCCCCCACCTGGCGACAGGTGCCTCTGCGGCCAAAAGCCACGTGTATAAGATACACCTGCAAAGGC
GGCACAACCCCAGTGCCACGTTGTGAGTTGGATAGTTGTGGAAAGAGTCAAATGGCTCTCCTCAAGCGTA
TTCAACAAGGGGCTGAAGGATGCCCAGAAGGTACCCCATTGTATGGGATCTGATCTGGGGCCTCGGTGCA
CATGCTTTACATGTGTTTAGTCGAGGTTAAAAAAACGTCTAGGCCCCCCGAACCACGGGGACGTGGTTTT
CCTTTGAAAAACACGATGATAAGCTTGCCACAACCCGTACCAAAGATGGGGAGTAGCAAGAGCAAGACGT
CGAATTCCGGAATCAAGCTTGGTGGATCTTCTCGAGGTTACTACCATGGTATTTGGGTGGGTGAAGAAGG
TCGACTTTCTCGAGGTGGCACCGGTGGATCCATGGTCTTCACACTCGAAGATTTCGTTGGGGACTGGCGA
CAGACAGCCGGCTACAACCTGGACCAAGTCCTTGAACAGGGAGGTGTGTCCAGTTTGTTTCAGAATCTCG
GGGTGTCCGTAACTCCGATCCAAAGGATTGTCCTGAGCGGTGAAAATGGGCTGAAGATCGACATCCATGT
CATCATCCCGTATGAAGGTCTGAGCGGCGACCAAATGGGCCAGATCGAAAAAATTTTTAAGGTGGTGTAC
CCTGTGGATGATCATCACTTTAAGGTGATCCTGCACTATGGCACACTGGTAATCGACGGGGTTACGCCGA
ACATGATCGACTATTTCGGACGGCCGTATGAAGGCATCGCCGTGTTCGACGGCAAAAAGATCACTGTAAC
AGGGACCCTGTGGAACGGCAACAAAATTATCGACGAGCGCCTGATCAACCCCGACGGCTCCCTGCTGTTC
CGAGTAACCATCAACGGAGTGACCGGCTGGCGGCTGTGCGAACGCATTCTGGCGTAAACGCGTCTGGAAC
AATCAACCTCTGGATTACAAAATTTGTGAAAGATTGACTGGTATTCTTAACTATGTTGCTCCTTTTACGC
TATGTGGATACGCTGCTTTAATGCCTTTGTATCATGCTATTGCTTCCCGTATGGCTTTCATTTTCTCCTC
CTTGTATAAATCCTGGTTGCTGTCTCTTTATGAGGAGTTGTGGCCCGTTGTCAGGCAACGTGGCGTGGTG
TGCACTGTGTTTGCTGACGCAACCCCCACTGGTTGGGGCATTGCCACCACCTGTCAGCTCCTTTCCGGGA
CTTTCGCTTTCCCCCTCCCTATTGCCACGGCGGAACTCATCGCCGCCTGCCTTGCCCGCTGCTGGACAGG
GGCTCGGCTGTTGGGCACTGACAATTCCGTGGTGTTGTCGGGGAAGCTGACGTCCTTTCCATGGCTGCTC
GCCTGTGTTGCCACCTGGATTCTGCGCGGGACGTCCTTCTGCTACGTCCCTTCGGCCCTCAATCCAGCGG
ACCTTCCTTCCCGCGGCCTGCTGCCGGCTCTGCGGCCTCTTCCGCGTCTTCGCCTTCGCCCTCAGACGAG
TCGGATCTCCCTTTGGGCCGCCTCCCCGC
